>Addgene plasmid #203617 | FB413 | addgene full sequence | sequence record 406179 | Addgene NGS Result
AATGGCCAAGTTGACCAGTGCCGTTCCGGTGCTCACCGCGCGCGACGTCGCCGGAGCGGTCGAGTTCTGG
ACCGACCGGCTCGGGTTCTCCCGGGACTTCGTGGAGGACGACTTCGCCGGTGTGGTCCGGGACGACGTGA
CCCTGTTCATCAGCGCGGTCCAGGACCAGGTGGTGCCGGACAACACCCTGGCCTGGGTGTGGGTGCGCGG
CCTGGACGAGCTGTACGCCGAGTGGTCGGAGGTCGTGTCCACGAACTTCCGGGACGCCTCCGGGCCGGCC
ATGACCGAGATCGGCGAGCAGCCGTGGGGGCGGGAGTTCGCCCTGCGCGACCCGGCCGGCAACTGCGTGC
ACTTCGTGGCCGAGGAGCAGGACTGAGCTTTGAGACCACTCATCGCGACTAGTAGCGGCCGCTGCAGTCC
GGCAAAAAAGGGCAAGGTGTCACCACCCTGCCCTTTTTCTTTAAAACCGAAAAGATTACTTCGCGTTATG
CAGGCTTCCTCGCTCACTGACTCGCTGCGCTCGGTCGTTCGGCTGCGGCGAGCGGTATCAGCTCACTCAA
AGGCGGTAATACGGTTATCCACAGAATCAGGGGATAACGCAGGAAAGAACATGTGAGCAAAAGGCCAGCA
AAAGGCCAGGAACCGTAAAAAGGCCGCGTTGCTGGCGTTTTTCCACAGGCTCCGCCCCCCTGACGAGCAT
CACAAAAATCGACGCTCAAGTCAGAGGTGGCGAAACCCGACAGGACTATAAAGATACCAGGCGTTTCCCC
CTGGAAGCTCCCTCGTGCGCTCTCCTGTTCCGACCCTGCCGCTTACCGGATACCTGTCCGCCTTTCTCCC
TTCGGGAAGCGTGGCGCTTTCTCATAGCTCACGCTGTAGGTATCTCAGTTCGGTGTAGGTCGTTCGCTCC
AAGCTGGGCTGTGTGCACGAACCCCCCGTTCAGCCCGACCGCTGCGCCTTATCCGGTAACTATCGTCTTG
AGTCCAACCCGGTAAGACACGACTTATCGCCACTGGCAGCAGCCACTGGTAACAGGATTAGCAGAGCGAG
GTATGTAGGCGGTGCTACAGAGTTCTTGAAGTGGTGGCCTAACTACGGCTACACTAGAAGAACAGTATTT
GGTATCTGCGCTCTGCTGAAGCCAGTTACCTTCGGAAAAAGAGTTGGTAGCTCTTGATCCGGCAAACAAA
CCACCGCTGGTAGCGGTGGTTTTTTTGTTTGCAAGCAGCAGATTACGCGCAGAAAAAAAGGATCTCAAGA
AGATCCTTTGATCTTTTCTACGGGGTCTGACGCTCAGTGGAACGAAAACTCACGTTAAGGGATTTTGGTC
ATGAGATTATCAAAAAGGATCTTCACCTAGATCCTTTTAAATTAAAAATGAAGTTTTAAATCAATCTAAA
GTATATATGAGTAAACTTGGTCTGACAGCTCGAGGCTTGGATTCTCACCAATAAAAAACGCCCGGCGGCA
ACCGAGCGTTCTGAACAAATCCAGATGGAGTTCTGAGGTCATTACTGGATCTATCAACAGGAGTCCAAGC
GAGCTCGATATCAAATTACGCCCCGCCCTGCCACTCGTCGCAGTACTGTTGTAATTCATTAAGCATTCTG
CCGACATGGAAGCCATCACAAACGGCATGATGAACCTGAATCGCCAGCGGCATCAGCACCTTGTCGCCTT
GCGTATAATATTTGCCCATGGTGAAAACGGGGGCGAAGAAGTTGTCCATATTGGCCACGTTTAAATCAAA
ACTGGTGAAACTCACCCAGGGATTGGCTGATACGAAAAACATATTCTCAATAAACCCTTTAGGGAAATAG
GCCAGGTTTTCACCGTAACACGCCACATCTTGCGAATATATGTGTAGAAACTGCCGGAAATCGTCGTGGT
ATTCACTCCAGAGTGATGAAAACGTTTCAGTTTGCTCATGGAAAACGGTGTAACAAGGGTGAACACTATC
CCATATCACCAGCTCACCGTCTTTCATTGCCATACGAAATTCCGGATGAGCATTCATCAGGCGGGCAAGA
ATGTGAATAAAGGCCGGATAAAACTTGTGCTTATTTTTCTTTACGGTCTTTAAAAAGGCCGTAATATCCA
GCTGAACGGTCTGGTTATAGGTACATTGAGCAACTGACTGAAATGCCTCAAAATGTTCTTTACGATGCCA
TTGGGATATATCAACGGTGGTATATCCAGTGATTTTTTTCTCCATTTTAGCTTCCTTAGCTCCTGAAAAT
CTCGATAACTCAAAAAATACGCCCGGTAGTGATCTTATTTCATTATGGTGAAAGTTGGAACCTCTTACGT
GCCCGATCAACTCGAGTGCCACCTGACGTCTAAGAAACCATTATTATCATGACATTAACCTATAAAAATA
GGCGTATCACGAGGCAGAATTTCAGATAAAAAAAATCCTTAGCTTTCGCTAAGGATGATTTCTGGAATTC
GCGGCCGCTTCTAGAGCGATGAGTGGTCTCG
Features (pLannotate 1.2.2; 9 found; start..end, strand, type, name):
      2..376     +  CDS            BleoR: antibiotic-binding protein; Sh ble from Streptoalloteichus hindustanus; confers resistance to bleomycin, phleomycin, and Zeocin™
    398..417     +  misc_feature   BioBrick suffix: universal suffix for all parts
    418..475     +  terminator     his operon terminator: This putative transcriptin terminator from the E. coli his operon has a 2-bp deletion introduced during synthesis. Its efficiency has not been determined.
    670..1258    -  rep_origin     ori: high-copy-number ColE1/pMB1/pBR322/pUC origin of replication
   1441..1535    -  terminator     lambda t0 terminator: transcription terminator from phage lambda
   1559..2215    -  CDS            cat: CAT_ECOLX - Experimental evidence at protein level: Swiss-Prot protein existence level 1. This enzyme is an effector of chloramphenicol resistance in bacteria. From Escherichia coli. This protein is used as a marker in many commonly used cloning vectors, such as pACYC184.
   2216..2313    -  promoter       cat promoter: promoter of the E. coli cat gene encoding chloramphenicol acetyltransferase
   2399..2442    -  terminator     bacterial terminator: putative bacterial transcription terminator
   2445..2466    +  misc_feature   BioBrick prefix: BioBrick prefix for parts that do not start with "ATG"
