[The description below was written by a language model from this plasmid's Addgene catalogue record and pLannotate feature annotations shown in this document.]
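Description:
FB413 is a small (about 2.5 kb) synthetic-biology part plasmid from the FungalBraid 2.0 toolkit for filamentous fungi. It is built on the pUPD2 backbone, the domestication vector used in GoldenBraid-style modular cloning to hold individual standardized DNA parts. It is propagated in E. coli from a high-copy ColE1/pUC-type origin and selected with chloramphenicol, with resistance provided by a cat (chloramphenicol acetyltransferase) gene under its native cat promoter and followed by the lambda t0 terminator.

The payload is the ble coding sequence, annotated as Sh ble from Streptoalloteichus hindustanus and listed in the record as synthetic. It encodes an antibiotic-binding protein that confers resistance to phleomycin, bleomycin and Zeocin. The feature table shows no promoter or eukaryotic terminator attached to this coding sequence, which fits the stated purpose of supplying the resistance gene as a bare CDS part rather than as a functional expression cassette. The insert sits between BioBrick prefix and suffix sequences, and bacterial transcription terminators (a his operon terminator downstream and a putative terminator upstream) insulate the cloning site from backbone transcription. The record does not state the specific restriction sites used for cloning.

In practice, a part of this kind is meant to be combined with a chosen promoter and terminator parts in modular assembly reactions, producing a phleomycin-resistance transcriptional unit that can serve as a selectable marker in fungal transformation constructs. On its own, FB413 is not expected to confer phleomycin resistance in fungi.
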