Addgene plasmid #203617: FB413
Purpose: Coding sequence for phleomycin resistance.
Depositing lab: Jose Marcos. Depositing organization: Instituto de Agroquímica y Tecnología de Alimentos (IATA-CSIC). Publication: FungalBraid 2.0: expanding the synthetic biology toolbox for the biotechnological exploitation of filamentous fungi. Moreno-Gimenez E, Gandia M, Saez Z, Manzanares P, Yenush L, Orzaez D, Marcos JF, Garrigues S. Front Bioeng Biotechnol. 2023 Aug 7;11:1222812. doi: 10.3389/fbioe.2023.1222812. eCollection 2023. PubMed 37609115.
Backbone
  Vector backbone: pUPD2
  Vector type: Synthetic Biology
Growth in bacteria
  Bacterial resistance: Chloramphenicol, 25 μg/mL
  Growth temperature: 37°C
  Growth strain: DH5alpha
  Copy number: High Copy
Gene/Insert
  Gene/Insert name: ble
  Species: Synthetic
  Cloning method: Restriction Enzyme; 5′ cloning site unknown (unknown if destroyed)
Terms and licenses: Academic/Nonprofit Terms; Industry Terms: Not Available to Industry
How to cite: FB413 was a gift from Jose Marcos (Addgene plasmid # 203617 ; http://n2t.net/addgene:203617 ; RRID:Addgene_203617)
